Addgene plasmid #57372: mEos2-EB3-7
Purpose: Localization: MT End Binding Protein, Excitation: 505 / 569, Emission: 516 / 581
Depositing lab: Michael Davidson. Depositing organization: Florida State University, Tallahassee. Publication: A bright and photostable photoconvertible fluorescent protein. McKinney SA, Murphy CS, Hazelwood KL, Davidson MW, Looger LL. Nat Methods. 2009 Feb . 6(2):131-3. 10.1038/nmeth.1296 PubMed 19169260.
Backbone
  Vector backbone: mEos2
  Backbone size w/o insert (bp): 4750
  Vector type: Mammalian Expression
  Selectable markers: Neomycin (select with G418)
Growth in bacteria
  Bacterial resistance: Kanamycin, 50 μg/mL
  Growth temperature: 37°C
  Growth strain: DH5alpha
  Copy number: High Copy
Gene/Insert
  Gene/Insert name: EB3 (alt name: NM_012326.2)
  Species: H. sapiens (human)
  Entrez Gene: MAPRE3 (a.k.a. EB3, EBF3, EBF3-S, RP3)
  Promoter: CMV
  Tag / fusion protein: mEos2
  Cloning method: Unknown
  Sequencing primers: 5′ CMV-F; 3′ SV40pA-R
Terms and licenses: Academic/Nonprofit Terms; Industry Terms
Depositor comments: . Excitation = 505 / 569; Emission = 516 / 581
How to cite: mEos2-EB3-7 was a gift from Michael Davidson (Addgene plasmid # 57372 ; http://n2t.net/addgene:57372 ; RRID:Addgene_57372)
