[The description below was written by a language model from this plasmid's Addgene catalogue record.]
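Description:
mEos2-EB3-7 is a mammalian expression plasmid that produces human EB3 (gene MAPRE3), a microtubule end-binding protein, fused to the photoconvertible fluorescent protein mEos2. It is built on an mEos2 backbone of about 4.75 kb without the insert. Expression of the fusion is driven by the CMV promoter, a strong constitutive promoter in most mammalian cell lines. The listed 3′ sequencing primer implies that an SV40 polyadenylation signal lies downstream of the coding region. The plasmid is propagated in E. coli as a high-copy construct under kanamycin selection, and it carries a neomycin resistance marker so that transfected mammalian cells can be selected with G418. The record does not state the orientation of the tag relative to EB3, the linker between them, or the cloning method. The "7" in the name may refer to a linker length, but this is not documented. No feature table was provided, so the origin of replication and other backbone elements cannot be confirmed.

The construct serves as a localization marker for the growing ends of microtubules. EB3 tracks polymerizing plus ends, so fluorescent fusions of this protein typically appear as moving comet-like structures in live cells. mEos2 starts in a green state, recorded here with excitation at 505 nm and emission at 516 nm. It can be photoconverted to a red state with excitation at 569 nm and emission at 581 nm. This property suits the fusion to live imaging of microtubule dynamics, optical highlighting and tracking of selected protein populations, and single-molecule localization super-resolution methods such as PALM.
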