>Addgene plasmid #57372 | mEos2-EB3-7 | depositor partial sequence | sequence record 88506 | insert sequence
GATCCGCTAGCGCTACCGGACTCAGATCTCGAGCTCAAGCTTCGAATTCTGCAGTCGACTGCCACCATGG
CCGTCAATGTGTACTCCACATCTGTGACCAGTGAAAATCTGAGTCGCCATGATATGCTTGCATGGGTCAA
CGACTCCCTGCACCTCAACTATACCAAGATAGAACAGCTTTGTTCAGGGGCAGCCTACTGCCAGTTCATG
GACATGCTCTTCCCCGGCTGTGTGCACTTGAGGAAAGTGAAGTTCCAGGCCAAACTAGAGCATGAATACA
TCCACAACTTCAAGGTGCTGCAAGCAGCTTTCAAGAAGATGGGTGTTGACAAAATCATTCCTGTAGAGAA
ATTAGTGAAAGGAAAATTCCAAGATAATTTTGAGTTTATTCAGTGGTTTAAGAAATTCTTTGACGCAAAC
TATGATGGAAAGGATTACAACCCTCTGCTGGCGCGGCAGGGCCAGGACGTAGCGCCACCTCCTAACCCAG
GTGATCAGATCTTCAACAAATCCAAGAAACTCATTGGCACAGCAGTTCCACAGAGGACGTCCCCCACAGG
CCCAAAAAACATGCAGACCTCTGGCCGGCTGAGCAATGTGGCCCCCCCCTGCATTCTCCGGAAGAATCCT
CCATCAGCCCGAAATGGCGGCCATGAGACTGATGCCCAAATTCTTGAACTCAACCAACAGCTGGTGGACT
TGAAGCTGACAGTGGATGGGCTGGAGAAGGAACGTGACTTCTACTTCAGCAAACTTCGTGACATCGAGCT
CATCTGCCAGGAGCATGAAAGTGAAAACAGCCCTGTTATCTCAGGCATCATTGGCATCCTCTATGCCACA
GAGGAAGGATTCGCACCCCCTGAGGACGATGAGATTGAAGAGCATCAACAAGAAGACCAGGACGAGTACC
TGGATCCACCGGTCGCCACCATGAGTGCGATTAAGCCAGACATGAAGATCAAACTCCGTATGGAAGGCAA
CGTAAACGGGCACCACTTTGTGATCGACGGAGATGGTACAGGCAAGCCTTTTGAGGGAAAACAGAGTATG
GATCTTGAAGTCAAAGAGGGCGGACCTCTGCCTTTTGCCTTTGATATCCTGACCACTGCATTCCATTACG
GCAACAGGGTATTCGCCAAATATCCAGACAACATACAAGACTATTTTAAGCAGTCGTTTCCTAAGGGGTA
TTCGTGGGAACGAAGCTTGACTTTCGAAGACGGGGGCATTTGCATTGCCAGAAACGACATAACAATGGAA
GGGGACACTTTCTATAATAAAGTTCGATTTTATGGTACCAACTTTCCCGCCAATGGTCCAGTTATGCAGA
AGAAGACGCTGAAATGGGAGCCCTCCACTGAGAAAATGTATGTGCGTGATGGAGTGCTGACGGGTGATAT
TCATATGGCTTTGTTGCTTGAAGGAAATGCCCATTACCGATGTGACTTCAGAACTACTTACAAAGCTAAG
GAGAAGGGTGTCAAGTTACCAGGCTACCACTTTGTGGACCACTGCATTGAGATTTTAAGCCATGACAAAG
ATTACAACAAGGTTAAGCTGTATGAGCATGCTGTTGCTCATTCTGGATTGCCTGACAATGCCAGACGATA
AGCGGCCGCGACTCTAGATCATAATCAGCCATACCACATTTGAG
