>Addgene plasmid #57372 | mEos2-EB3-7 | addgene partial sequence | sequence record 139411 | AllEos-R 5'-GTACCATCTCCGTCGATCAC-3'
GTTTGATCTTCATGTCTGGCTTAATCGCACTCATGGTGGCGACCGGTGGATCCAGGTACTCGTCCTGGTC
TTCTTGTTGATGCTCTTCAATCTCATCGTCCTCAGGGGGTGCGAATCCTTCCTCTGTGGCATAGAGGATG
CCAATGATGCCTGAGATAACAGGGCTGTTTTCACTTTCATGCTCCTGGCAGATGAGCTCGATGTCACGAA
GTTTGCTGAAGTAGAAGTCACGTTCCTTCTCCAGCCCATCCACTGTCAGCTTCAAGTCCACCAGCTGTTG
GTTGAGTTCAAGAATTTGGGCATCAGTCTCATGGCCGCCATTTCGGGCTGATGGAGGATTCTTCCGGAGA
ATGCAGGGGGGGGCCACATTGCTCAGCCGGCCAGAGGTCTGCATGTTTTTTGGGCCTGTGGGGGACGTCC
TCTGTGGAACTGCTGTGCCAATGAGTTTCTTGGATTTGTTGAAGATCTGATCACCTGGGTTAGGAGGTGG
CGCTACGTCCTGGCCCTGCCGCGCCAGCAGAGGGTTGTAATCCTTTCCATCATAGTTTGCGTCAAAGAAT
TTCTTAAACCACTGAATAAACTCAAAATTATCTTGGAATTTTCCTTTCACTAATTTCTCTACAGGAATGA
TTTTGTCAACACCCATCTTCTTGAAAGCTGCTTGCAGCACCTTGAAGTTGTGGATGTATTCATGCTCTAG
TTTGGCCTGGAACTTCACTTTCCTCAAGTGCACACAGCCGGGGAAGAGCATGTCCATGAACTGGCAGTAG
GCTGCCCCTGAACAAAGCTGTTCTATCTTGGTATA
